>Addgene plasmid #234709 | pAAV-Fon/ConN2cG | addgene full sequence | sequence record 466780 | Addgene NGS Result
TTGAGATCCTTTTTTTCTGCGCGTAATCTGCTGCTTGCAAACAAAAAAACCACCGCTACCAGCGGTGGTT
TGTTTGCCGGATCAAGAGCTACCAACTCTTTTTCCGAAGGTAACTGGCTTCAGCAGAGCGCAGATACCAA
ATACTGTTCTTCTAGTGTAGCCGTAGTTAGGCCACCACTTCAAGAACTCTGTAGCACCGCCTACATACCT
CGCTCTGCTAATCCTGTTACCAGTGGCTGCTGCCAGTGGCGATAAGTCGTGTCTTACCGGGTTGGACTCA
AGACGATAGTTACCGGATAAGGCGCAGCGGTCGGGCTGAACGGGGGGTTCGTGCACACAGCCCAGCTTGG
AGCGAACGACCTACACCGAACTGAGATACCTACAGCGTGAGCTATGAGAAAGCGCCACGCTTCCCGAAGG
GAGAAAGGCGGACAGGTATCCGGTAAGCGGCAGGGTCGGAACAGGAGAGCGCACGAGGGAGCTTCCAGGG
GGAAACGCCTGGTATCTTTATAGTCCTGTCGGGTTTCGCCACCTCTGACTTGAGCGTCGATTTTTGTGAT
GCTCGTCAGGGGGGCGGAGCCTATGGAAAAACGCCAGCAACGCGGCCTTTTTACGGTTCCTGGCCTTTTG
CTGGCCTTTTGCTCACATGTCCTGCAGGCAGCTGCGCGCTCGCTCGCTCACTGAGGCCGCCCGGGCGTCG
GGCGACCTTTGGTCGCCCGGCCTCAGTGAGCGAGCGAGCGCGCAGAGAGGGAGTGGCCAACTCCATCACT
AGGGGTTCCTGCGGCCGCACGCGTAAGCTTTGCAAAGATGGATAAAGTTTTAAACAGAGAGGAATCTTTG
CAGCTAATGGACCTTCTAGGTCTTGAAAGGAGTGGGAATTGGCTCCGGTGCCCGTCAGTGGGCAGAGCGC
ACATCGCCCACAGTCCCCGAGAAGTTGGGGGGAGGGGTCGGCAATTGAACCGGTGCCTAGAGAAGGTGGC
GCGGGGTAAACTGGGAAAGTGATGTCGTGTACTGGCTCCGCCTTTTTCCCGAGGGTGGGGGAGAACCGTA
TATAAGTGCAGTAGTCGCCGTGAACGTTCTTTTTCGCAACGGGTTTGCCGCCAGAACACAGGTAAGTGCC
GTGTGTGGTTCCCGCGGGCCTGGCCTCTTTACGGGTTATGGCCCTTGCGTGCCTTGAATTACTTCCACCT
GGCTGCAGTACGTGATTCTTGATCCCGAGCTTCGGGTTGGAAGTGGGTGGGAGAGTTCGAGGCCTTGCGC
TTAAGGAGCCCCTTCGCCTCGTGCTTGAGTTGAGGCCTGGCCTGGGCGCTGGGGCCGCCGCGTGCGAATC
TGGTGGCACCTTCGCGCCTGTCTCGCTGCTTTCGATAAGTCTCTAGCCATTTAAAATTTTTGATGACCTG
CTGCGACGCTTTTTTTCTGGCAAGATAGTCTTGTAAATGCGGGCCAAGATCTGCACACTGGTATTTCGGT
TTTTGGGGCCGCGGGCGGCGACGGGGCCCGTGCGTCCCAGCGCACATGTTCGGCGAGGCGGGGCCTGCGA
GCGCGGCCACCGAGAATCGGACGGGGGTAGTCTCAAGCTGGCCGGCCTGCTCTGGTGCCTGGCCTCGCGC
CGCCGTGTATCGCCCCGCCCTGGGCGGCAAGGCTGGCCCGGTCGGCACCAGTTGCGTGAGCGGAAAGATG
GCCGCTTCCCGGCCCTGCTGCAGGGAGCTCAAAATGGAGGACGCGGCGCTCGGGAGAGCGGGCGGGTGAG
TCACCCACACAAAGGAAAAGGGCCTTTCCGTCCTCAGCCGTCGCTTCATGTGACTCCACGGAGTACCGGG
CGCCGTCCAGGCACCTCGATTAGTTCTCGAGCTTTTGGAGTACGTCGTCTTTAGGTTGGGGGGAGGGGTT
TTATGCGATGGAGTTTCCCCACACTGAGTGGGTGGAGACTGAAGTTAGGCCAGCTTGGCACTTGATGTAA
TTCTCCTTGGAATTTGCCCTTTTTGAGTTTGGATCTTGGTTCATTCTCAAGCCTCAGACAGTGGTTCAAA
GTTTTTTTCTTCCATTTCAGGTGTCGTGAGGATCCATAACTTCGTATAGGATACTTTATACGAAGTTATG
TAGCTGGAGCAATTTGAAAAGATTGTTGTATTACCTCTAGCTGCGCTTAATAACTTCGTATAGTATACCT
TATACGAAGTTATGTCGACCCTCCTGTACTCACCTGCTATTGGTAAAAATGTCACAAGGTGTCCTTGGTC
TCGGATTCTCGGGCATCCAAATGGTGTAATCATGGTTAGTTGAGCAGTAGGTAGAGGACACCGTTATTCC
TGAGCACTTTCCGCCAGGGAAGACCCTTGAGTGAAGGGATTTGTCATATGGGTCCAAATCTGTCACACTT
GGGGATATGATAATGAGGGACTCTTTGGTGGTTCTTACAGTTCGAAGCCAGTGGTAGTCGGGGTATGGAT
TGTGTAGGGACTCTTCATATCTGGGGTCACCGGCCATCTTCCAGTTATACGCGGCTCTACATGCGTCTGG
GGTGGGGCGGAAATGCTTTCTCTTGAATGTGGTTGTGACATAACCAACAAAGTTGGTGTAGGTCTCTGCC
TCTGTCACAACACCTGTGCAAGTGAACCCGTTCACTTTGATGGCTGAGATGTATCCCACTTTGAGTTCCA
TGTAGGAGAACTCGGACAGGTTGGTACATCCTTCATCCTCCACAACCAGGTTATTTGGACAGCTGAGATG
GTGTATGTCAATAGGGCTCCAGGGACCAAGTTCGTCTGGTATCGTGTAAATGGGGAACTTCCCGAAACAC
AACGAAAAACCCAGAAGGAGTACAAACAAAAGAACCTGAGGAACCATGGTGGCTAGCATAACTTCGTATA
AAGTATCCTATACGAAGTTATTTGCCTTAACCCAGAAATTATCACTGTTATTCTTTAGATAGGTGCAAAG
AATAACTTCGTATAAGGTATACTATACGAAGTTATGGTACCGAAGTTCCTATTCTTCAAATAGTATAGGA
ACTTCAATTGTTATTGGTGCAAAGAATCACTTCCTTAAGTCTTTATACTGCCCAGGAAGTTCCTATTCTT
CAAAAGGTATAGGAACTTCGGCGCGCCTTATAGTCTGATCTCGCCTCCACTCTTATATGATTCCCATGAA
GGTATGACTTTTCCGCTTTGGGAAGTGACTGACACATTCCCCCCTGTCCCTCCAAAACTGCGTTGTTTCG
ATTCTGGTCGATTGGCTCTTCTGCACCATGTCATTAGGGAAAATATCAACACCAGGCCAATCATGGCCCC
TGCAGTCATCAATACATACTTTCCCCAGTTCGGGAGACCCAGGTCAACCCCTGAGATCTGTTTGTACACA
TCGGGGAGGTGAACTTCAACAAAATCCTCAGCCTCATCACCTTCTTTGAAAACTGTAGAAGGGTCTGCCA
GGGGGTGCATCAGGGGGATAACTGAAGATTCCAACAACTCCATATGTTGCTGGAGGAGGGATGATTGCAT
CTCTGGGATTAGGACATGGTCGTCAGGCCCCAATATTATACCATTGAAAAACACCCCGTTCACATGAGGA
TGGCACCTTCCTCCAACTTTCAAACACCCTTTTGAGGGGATGATCTCATTCCAGGTCCGGACTGACTTGT
AGTGAGCATCAGCCTCCATCAAGGTTTTGTTGAATATGGTATATGCTTTTCCAAACCCTGGGACAAGTTT
TCTCAGGTGACTGAGACGTCTGAAACTTACTGACTTGGTGGTCATGATGGACTCTAATGCGTCCAGACAT
TCCTCTCTTTTCTTGACTAACTCCTCCACAACGAGATGCTCAATCTCGTCTGAGCGAAAGTCGTGCAAAT
TCACCAACTGATCTGGAGGGCACCATTTGGTCTCATCTGATGTTTGCATCGCGACCCATGTTCCATCCAT
AAGTCTAAGTCCAAGAACTCCACATAACTTGAGCCTGCATGCTCCTTTTAGAGACTTATACAGGCCTCTT
TCATCCACAAAGCCGCAAGTCTTGTTCCCGTTGGATGCTCTCTTCCCCCTGTGGGACGACATGACTTAAC
CAGTTAACCATGTTCTCTGAACATGAGAAGGGCTGGCCACTCTCCATCTAGAGAAGTTCCTATACTATTT
GAAGAATAGGAACTTCTTGCCTTAACCCAGAAATTATCACTGTTATTCTTTAGAATAGTGCAAAGAGAAG
TTCCTATACCTTTTGAAGAATAGGAACTTCGAATTCGATATCAAGCTTATCGATAATCAACCTCTGGATT
ACAAAATTTGTGAAAGATTGACTGGTATTCTTAACTATGTTGCTCCTTTTACGCTATGTGGATACGCTGC
TTTAATGCCTTTGTATCATGCTATTGCTTCCCGTATGGCTTTCATTTTCTCCTCCTTGTATAAATCCTGG
TTGCTGTCTCTTTATGAGGAGTTGTGGCCCGTTGTCAGGCAACGTGGCGTGGTGTGCACTGTGTTTGCTG
ACGCAACCCCCACTGGTTGGGGCATTGCCACCACCTGTCAGCTCCTTTCCGGGACTTTCGCTTTCCCCCT
CCCTATTGCCACGGCGGAACTCATCGCCGCCTGCCTTGCCCGCTGCTGGACAGGGGCTCGGCTGTTGGGC
ACTGACAATTCCGTGGTGTTGTCGGGGAAATCATCGTCCTTTCCTTGGCTGCTCGCCTATGTTGCCACCT
GGATTCTGCGCGGGACGTCCTTCTGCTACGTCCCTTCGGCCCTCAATCCAGCGGACCTTCCTTCCCGCGG
CCTGCTGCCGGCTCTGCGGCCTCTTCCGCGTCTTCGCCTTCGCCCTCAGACGAGTCGGATCTCCCTTTGG
GCCGCCTCCCCGCATCGATACCGAGCGCTGCTCGAGAGATCTACGGGTGGCATCCCTGTGACCCCTCCCC
AGTGCCTCTCCTGGCCCTGGAAGTTGCCACTCCAGTGCCCACCAGCCTTGTCCTAATAAAATTAAGTTGC
ATCATTTTGTCTGACTAGGTGTCCTTCTATAATATTATGGGGTGGAGGGGGGTGGTATGGAGCAAGGGGC
AAGTTGGGAAGACAACCTGTAGGGCCTGCGGGGTCTATTGGGAACCAAGCTGGAGTGCAGTGGCACAATC
TTGGCTCACTGCAATCTCCGCCTCCTGGGTTCAAGCGATTCTCCTGCCTCAGCCTCCCGAGTTGTTGGGA
TTCCAGGCATGCATGACCAGGCTCAGCTAATTTTTGTTTTTTTGGTAGAGACGGGGTTTCACCATATTGG
CCAGGCTGGTCTCCAACTCCTAATCTCAGGTGATCTACCCACCTTGGCCTCCCAAATTGCTGGGATTACA
GGCGTGAACCACTGCTCCCTTCCCTGTCCTTCTGATTTTGTAGGTAACCACGTGCGGACCGAGCGGCCGC
AGGAACCCCTAGTGATGGAGTTGGCCACTCCCTCTCTGCGCGCTCGCTCGCTCACTGAGGCCGGGCGACC
AAAGGTCGCCCGACGCCCGGGCTTTGCCCGGGCGGCCTCAGTGAGCGAGCGAGCGCGCAGCTGCCTGCAG
GGGCGCCTGATGCGGTATTTTCTCCTTACGCATCTGTGCGGTATTTCACACCGCATA
[95 nt withheld, positions 5588-5682]
T
[46 nt withheld, positions 5684-5729]
C
[141 nt withheld, positions 5731-5871]
CCTTTGACGTTGGAGTCCACGTTCTTT
[37 nt withheld, positions 5899-5935]
ACTCTATCTCGGGCTATTCTTTTGATTTATAAGGGATTTTGCCGATTTCGGTCTATTGGTTAAAAAATGA
GCTGATTTAACAAAAATTTAACGCGAATTTTAACAAAATATTAACGTTTACAATTTTATGGTGCACTCTC
AGTACAATCTGCTCTGATGCCGCATAGTTAAGCCAGCCCCGACACCCGCCAACACCCGCTGACGCGCCCT
GACGGGCTTGTCTGCTCCCGGCATCCGCTTACAGACAAGCTGTGACCGTCTCCGGGAGCTGCATGTGTCA
GAGGTTTTCACCGTCATCACCGAAACGCGCGAGACGAAAGGGCCTCGTGATACGCCTATTTTTATAGGTT
AATGTCATGATAATAATGGTTTCTTAGACGTCAGGTGGCACTTTTCGGGGAAATGTGCGCGGAACCCCTA
TTTGTTTATTTTTCTAAATACATTCAAATATGTATCCGCTCATGAGACAATAACCCTGATAAATGCTTCA
ATAATATTGAAAAAGGAAGAGTATGAGTATTCAACATTTCCGTGTCGCCCTTATTCCCTTTTTTGCGGCA
TTTTGCCTTCCTGTTTTTGCTCACCCAGAAACGCTGGTGAAAGTAAAAGATGCTGAAGATCAGTTGGGTG
CACGAGTGGGTTACATCGAACTGGATCTCAACAGCGGTAAGATCCTTGAGAGTTTTCGCCCCGAAGAACG
TTTTCCAATGATGAGCACTTTTAAAGTTCTGCTATGTGGCGCGGTATTATCCCGTATTGACGCCGGGCAA
GAGCAACTCGGTCGCCGCATACACTATTCTCAGAATGACTTGGTTGAGTACTCACCAGTCACAGAAAAGC
ATCTTACGGATGGCATGACAGTAAGAGAATTATGCAGTGCTGCCATAACCATGAGTGATAACACTGCGGC
CAACTTACTTCTGACAACGATCGGAGGACCGAAGGAGCTAACCGCTTTTTTGCACAACATGGGGGATCAT
GTAACTCGCCTTGATCGTTGGGAACCGGAGCTGAATGAAGCCATACCAAACGACGAGCGTGACACCACGA
TGCCTGTAGCAATGGCAACAACGTTGCGCAAACTATTAACTGGCGAACTACTTACTCTAGCTTCCCGGCA
ACAATTAATAGACTGGATGGAGGCGGATAAAGTTGCAGGACCACTTCTGCGCTCGGCCCTTCCGGCTGGC
TGGTTTATTGCTGATAAATCTGGAGCCGGTGAGCGTGGGTCTCGCGGTATCATTGCAGCACTGGGGCCAG
ATGGTAAGCCCTCCCGTATCGTAGTTATCTACACGACGGGGAGTCAGGCAACTATGGATGAACGAAATAG
ACAGATCGCTGAGATAGGTGCCTCACTGATTAAGCATTGGTAACTGTCAGACCAAGTTTACTCATATATA
CTTTAGATTGATTTAAAACTTCATTTTTAATTTAAAAGGATCTAGGTGAAGATCCTTTTTGATAATCTCA
TGACCAAAATCCCTTAACGTGAGTTTTCGTTCCACTGAGCGTCAGACCCCGTAGAAAAGATCAAAGGATC
TTC
Features (pLannotate 1.2.2; 23 found; start..end, strand, type, name):
      1..589     +  rep_origin     ori: high-copy-number ColE1/pMB1/pBR322/pUC origin of replication
    662..689     +  repeat_region  AAV2 ITR (fragment): inverted terminal repeat of adeno-associated virus serotype 2 inverted
    718..745     +  repeat_region  AAV2 ITR (fragment): inverted terminal repeat of adeno-associated virus serotype 2 inverted
    808..874     +  CDS            small t antigen (fragment): SV40 (simian virus 40) small t antigen
    881..2059    +  promoter       EF-1α promoter: strong constitutive promoter for human elongation factor EF-1α
   2066..2099    +  protein_bind   lox2272: Cre-mediated recombination occurs in the 8-bp core sequence (GGATACTT). lox2272 sites are compatible with each other, but incompatible with loxP or loxN sites (Lee and Saito, 1988). Cre recombinase
   2150..2183    +  protein_bind   loxN: Cre-mediated recombination occurs in the 8-bp core sequence (GTATACCT). loxN sites are compatible with each other, but incompatible with loxP or lox2272 sites. Cre recombinase
   2203..2847    -  CDS            G (fragment): GLYCO_RABVR - Experimental evidence at protein level: Swiss-Prot protein existence level 1. Attaches the virus to host cellular receptor, inducing endocytosis of the virion. In the endosome, the acidic pH induces conformational changes in the glycoprotein trimer, which trigger fusion between virus and cell membrane. There is convincing in vitro evidence that the muscular form of the nicotinic acetylcholine receptor (nAChR), the neuronal cell adhesion molecule (NCAM), and the p75 neurotrophin receptor (p75NTR) bind glycoprotein and thereby facilitate rabies virus entry into cells (By similarity
   2858..2891    -  protein_bind   lox2272: Cre-mediated recombination occurs in the 8-bp core sequence (GGATACTT). lox2272 sites are compatible with each other, but incompatible with loxP or loxN sites (Lee and Saito, 1988). Cre recombinase
   2892..2941    -  intron         β-globin intron (fragment): internally truncated intron from human β-globin
   2942..2975    -  protein_bind   loxN: Cre-mediated recombination occurs in the 8-bp core sequence (GTATACCT). loxN sites are compatible with each other, but incompatible with loxP or lox2272 sites. Cre recombinase
   3111..4055    -  CDS            G (fragment): GLYCO_RABVR - Experimental evidence at protein level: Swiss-Prot protein existence level 1. Attaches the virus to host cellular receptor, inducing endocytosis of the virion. In the endosome, the acidic pH induces conformational changes in the glycoprotein trimer, which trigger fusion between virus and cell membrane. There is convincing in vitro evidence that the muscular form of the nicotinic acetylcholine receptor (nAChR), the neuronal cell adhesion molecule (NCAM), and the p75 neurotrophin receptor (p75NTR) bind glycoprotein and thereby facilitate rabies virus entry into cells (By similarity
   4147..4197    -  intron         β-globin intron (fragment): internally truncated intron from human β-globin
   4231..4255    +  misc_feature   MCS (fragment): pBluescript multiple cloning site
   4255..4843    +  misc_feature   WPRE: woodchuck hepatitis virus posttranscriptional regulatory element
   4875..5351    +  polyA_signal   hGH poly(A) signal: human growth hormone polyadenylation signal
   5391..5531    +  repeat_region  AAV2 ITR: inverted terminal repeat of adeno-associated virus serotype 2 inverted
   5536..5587    -  misc_feature   bom (fragment): basis of mobility region from pBR322
   5606..6061    +  rep_origin     f1 ori (sequence partly withheld): f1 bacteriophage origin of replication; arrow indicates direction of (+) strand synthesis
   6062..6111    -  misc_feature   bom (fragment): basis of mobility region from pBR322
   6213..6248    -  CDS            rop (fragment): Rop protein, which maintains plasmids at low copy number; rop
   6343..6447    +  promoter       AmpR promoter: bla
   6448..7308    +  CDS            AmpR: β-lactamase; bla; confers resistance to ampicillin, carbenicillin, and related antibiotics
