[The description below was written by a language model from this plasmid's Addgene catalogue record and pLannotate feature annotations shown in this document.]
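Description:
pAAV-Fon/ConN2cG is a 7.5 kb AAV transfer plasmid for mammalian expression, built on a pAAV Ef1a backbone and designed to deliver the glycoprotein (G) of the rabies virus N2c strain only to cells that express both Cre and Flp recombinases. It is propagated in bacteria through a high-copy ColE1/pUC-type origin with ampicillin selection (AmpR, β-lactamase), and it also carries an f1 phage origin. The expression cassette lies between AAV2 inverted terminal repeats, which allow the intervening DNA to be packaged into recombinant AAV particles. The annotation finds one full ITR downstream of the cassette but only short ITR fragments on the upstream side.

Within the ITRs, the human EF-1α promoter is followed by the roughly 2.2 kb Fon/Con N2cG insert, then a WPRE to boost transcript stability and expression, and a human growth hormone polyadenylation signal. The G coding sequence is split into two fragments, both annotated on the reverse strand relative to the promoter and accompanied by β-globin intron fragments, an intersectional design in which the gene is divided into exons joined by splicing. The first fragment is flanked by opposing pairs of lox2272 and loxN sites, a double-inverted arrangement that lets Cre irreversibly flip it into the sense orientation. The second fragment is presumably controlled by Flp in the same way, as the stated purpose implies, although the feature table does not annotate any FRT-type sites. Only when both segments are inverted can an intact G transcript be produced. The construct is intended to supply G in trans to complement G-deleted N2c rabies virus, as is done in transsynaptic tracing from genetically defined neuronal populations.
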