Addgene plasmid #234709: pAAV-Fon/ConN2cG
Purpose: pAAV transfer plasmid with Ef1a promoter driving Cre- and Flp-dependent expression of G protein for rabies N2c delta G
Depositing lab: David Ng. Depositing organization: Columbia University. Publication: Segregated basal ganglia output pathways correspond to genetically divergent neuronal subclasses. Mendelsohn AI, Nikoobakht L, Bikoff JB, Costa RM. bioRxiv [Preprint]. 2024 Sep 18:2024.08.28.610136. doi: 10.1101/2024.08.28.610136. PubMed 39257765.
Backbone
  Vector backbone: pAAV Ef1a
  Backbone size w/o insert (bp): 5307
  Total vector size (bp): 7478
  Vector type: Mammalian Expression, AAV
Growth in bacteria
  Bacterial resistance: Ampicillin, 100 μg/mL
  Growth temperature: 30°C
  Growth strain: NEB Stable
  Copy number: High Copy
Gene/Insert
  Gene/Insert name: Fon Con N2cG
  Species: Lyssavirus rabies
  Insert size (bp): 2171
  GenBank ID: AAB97690.1
  Promoter: Ef1a
  Cloning method: Restriction Enzyme; 5′ cloning site BamHi (not destroyed); 3′ cloning site EcoRV (not destroyed)
  Sequencing primers: 5′ ttggatcttggttcattctcaagcctcag; 3′ aggagcaacatagttaagaataccagtcaatct
Terms and licenses: Academic/Nonprofit Terms; Industry Terms: Not Available to Industry
Depositor comments: Please visit https://doi.org/10.1101/2024.08.28.610136 for bioRxiv preprint.
How to cite: pAAV-Fon/ConN2cG was a gift from David Ng (Addgene plasmid # 234709 ; http://n2t.net/addgene:234709 ; RRID:Addgene_234709)
